Addgene plasmid #236077: pT/CAGGS-NRASG12V/D38A-IRES-mVenus
Purpose: Sleeping Beauty transposon plasmid for hydrodynamic tail vein injection (HDTVi) into mice. Caggs promotor driven expression of mVenus and a double mutant NRAS (NRASG12VD38A).
Depositing lab: Masashi Narita. Depositing organization: Cancer Research UK Cambridge Institute (CRUK-CI), University of Cambridge. Publication: Titration of RAS alters senescent state and influences tumour initiation. Chan ASL, Zhu H, Narita M, Cassidy LD, Young ARJ, Bermejo-Rodriguez C, Janowska AT, Chen HC, Gough S, Oshimori N, Zender L, Aitken SJ, Hoare M, Narita M. Nature. 2024 Sep;633(8030):678-685. doi: 10.1038/s41586-024-07797-z. Epub 2024 Aug 7. PubMed 39112713.
Backbone
  Vector backbone: pT
  Total vector size (bp): 7719
  Vector type: Sleeping beauty transposon plasmid
Growth in bacteria
  Bacterial resistance: Ampicillin, 100 μg/mL
  Growth temperature: 37°C
  Growth strain: DH5alpha
  Copy number: High Copy
Gene/Insert 1
  Gene/Insert name: mVenus
  Species: Aequorea victoria
  Insert size (bp): 717
  GenBank ID: DQ092360
  Promoter: CAGGS
  Cloning method: Unknown
  Sequencing primers: 5′ -
Gene/Insert 2
  Gene/Insert name: NRAS G12V D38A
  Species: H. sapiens (human)
  Mutation: G12V D38A
  GenBank ID: NG_007572
  Entrez Gene: NRAS (a.k.a. ALPS4, CMNS, KRAS, N-ras, NCMS, NRAS1, NS6)
  Promoter: CAGGS
  Cloning method: Unknown
  Sequencing primers: 5′ -
Terms and licenses: Academic/Nonprofit Terms; Industry Terms: Not Available to Industry
How to cite: pT/CAGGS-NRASG12V/D38A-IRES-mVenus was a gift from Masashi Narita (Addgene plasmid # 236077 ; http://n2t.net/addgene:236077 ; RRID:Addgene_236077)
