[The description below was written by a language model from this plasmid's Addgene catalogue record and pLannotate feature annotations shown in this document.]
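Description:
pT/CAGGS-NRASG12V/D38A-IRES-mVenus is a Sleeping Beauty transposon plasmid built on the pT backbone and intended for hydrodynamic tail vein injection into mice, a route that delivers naked DNA mainly to hepatocytes. In bacteria it is maintained as a high-copy plasmid through a ColE1/pUC-type origin and selected with ampicillin via the β-lactamase gene. Remnants of lac regulatory elements, lacZα, rop and bom in the feature table are leftovers of the cloning-vector lineage.

The payload is a single bicistronic expression unit driven by the CAGGS promoter, annotated as the CMV immediate-early enhancer, the chicken β-actin promoter and a chimeric β-actin/β-globin intron, which together give strong, ubiquitous mammalian expression. The first cistron is human NRAS carrying two substitutions, G12V and D38A. G12V is a well-known oncogenic, GTPase-impairing change, while residue 38 lies in the Ras effector-binding region; the record does not describe the functional consequence of the combination. An EMCV IRES then permits cap-independent translation of monomeric Venus (A206K) from the same transcript, so yellow fluorescence marks NRAS-expressing cells. A bGH polyadenylation signal terminates the unit.

The transposon inverted repeats are not annotated as such. Short hits labelled SB100X downstream of the poly(A), and small LTR and SV40 fragments, are partial matches rather than functional genes, so transposase for genomic integration would have to be supplied from a separate source. The sequenced record is about 100 nt shorter than the catalogued size. The associated work concerns how RAS dosage shapes senescence and tumour initiation.
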