Features (pLannotate 1.2.2; 25 found; start..end, strand, type, name):
    179..216     +  misc_feature   MCS (fragment): pUC18/19 multiple cloning site
    253..269     -  protein_bind   lac operator: The lac repressor binds to the lac operator to inhibit transcription in E. coli. This inhibition can be relieved by adding lactose or isopropyl-β-D-thiogalactopyranoside (IPTG). lac repressor encoded by lacI
    277..307     -  promoter       lac promoter: promoter for the E. coli lac operon
    322..343     -  protein_bind   CAP binding site: CAP binding activates transcription in the presence of cAMP. E. coli catabolite activator protein
    356..448     -  CDS            lacI (fragment): lac repressor; lacI; The lac repressor binds to the lac operator to inhibit transcription in E. coli. This inhibition can be relieved by adding lactose or isopropyl-β-D-thiogalactopyranoside (IPTG).
    631..1219    -  rep_origin     ori: high-copy-number ColE1/pMB1/pBR322/pUC origin of replication
   1390..2250    -  CDS            AmpR: β-lactamase; bla; confers resistance to ampicillin, carbenicillin, and related antibiotics
   2251..2355    -  promoter       AmpR promoter: bla
   2450..2485    +  CDS            rop (fragment): Rop protein, which maintains plasmids at low copy number; rop
   2587..2686    +  misc_feature   bom (fragment): basis of mobility region from pBR322
   2692..2849    -  CDS            lacZα (fragment): LacZα fragment of β-galactosidase; lacZ fragment
   3245..3264    +  enhancer       CMV enhancer (fragment): human cytomegalovirus immediate early enhancer
   3294..3325    +  misc_feature   MCS (fragment): pBluescript multiple cloning site
   3324..3703    +  enhancer       CMV enhancer: human cytomegalovirus immediate early enhancer
   3705..3982    +  promoter       chicken β-actin promoter: No description available
   3983..4999    +  intron         chimeric intron: chimera between introns from chicken β-actin and rabbit β-globin
   4997..5053    +  CDS            HBB (fragment): HBB_LEPEU - Experimental evidence at protein level: Swiss-Prot protein existence level 1. Involved in oxygen transport from the lung to the various peripheral tissues. From Lepus europaeus (European hare).
   5108..5674    +  CDS            NRAS: RASN_HUMAN - Also known as HRAS1. Experimental evidence at protein level: Swiss-Prot protein existence level 1. Ras proteins bind GDP/GTP and possess intrinsic GTPase activity. From Homo sapiens (Human).
   5796..6258    +  misc_feature   IRES: internal ribosome entry site (IRES) of the encephalomyocarditis virus (EMCV)
   6272..6991    +  CDS            mVenus: Venus YFP with monomerizing A206K mutation (Nagai et al., 2002; Kremers et al., 2006) mammalian codon-optimized
   7057..7092    +  LTR            3' LTR (ΔU3) (fragment): self-inactivating 3' long terminal repeat (LTR) from Moloney murine leukemia virus
   7176..7400    +  polyA_signal   bGH poly(A) signal: bovine growth hormone polyadenylation signal
   7404..7423    +  promoter       SV40 promoter (fragment): SV40 enhancer and early promoter
   7422..7456    +  CDS            SB100X (fragment): hyperactive variant of the Sleeping Beauty transposase (Mátés et al., 2009)
   7456..7564    +  CDS            SB100X (fragment): hyperactive variant of the Sleeping Beauty transposase (Mátés et al., 2009)
>Addgene plasmid #236077 | pT/CAGGS-NRASG12V/D38A-IRES-mVenus | addgene full sequence | sequence record 472893 | Addgene NGS Result
CTGAAATGAATCATTCTCTCTACTATTATTCTGATATTTCACATTCTTAAAATAAAGTGGTGATCCTAAC
TGACCTTAAGACAGGGAATCTTTACTCGGATTAAATGTCAGGAATTGTGAAAAAGTGAGTTTAAATGTAT
TTGGCTAAGGTGTATGTAAACTTCCGACTTCAACTGTAGGGGATCCTCTAGAGTCGACCTGCAGGCATGC
AAGCTTGGCGTAATCATGGTCATAGCTGTTTCCTGTGTGAAATTGTTATCCGCTCACAATTCCACACAAC
ATACGAGCCGGAAGCATAAAGTGTAAAGCCTGGGGTGCCTAATGAGTGAGCTAACTCACATTAATTGCGT
TGCGCTCACTGCCCGCTTTCCAGTCGGGAAACCTGTCGTGCCAGCTGCATTAATGAATCGGCCAACGCGC
GGGGAGAGGCGGTTTGCGTATTGGGCGCTCTTCCGCTTCCTCGCTCACTGACTCGCTGCGCTCGGTCGTT
CGGCTGCGGCGAGCGGTATCAGCTCACTCAAAGGCGGTAATACGGTTATCCACAGAATCAGGGGATAACG
CAGGAAAGAACATGTGAGCAAAAGGCCAGCAAAAGGCCAGGAACCGTAAAAAGGCCGCGTTGCTGGCGTT
TTTCCATAGGCTCCGCCCCCCTGACGAGCATCACAAAAATCGACGCTCAAGTCAGAGGTGGCGAAACCCG
ACAGGACTATAAAGATACCAGGCGTTTCCCCCTGGAAGCTCCCTCGTGCGCTCTCCTGTTCCGACCCTGC
CGCTTACCGGATACCTGTCCGCCTTTCTCCCTTCGGGAAGCGTGGCGCTTTCTCATAGCTCACGCTGTAG
GTATCTCAGTTCGGTGTAGGTCGTTCGCTCCAAGCTGGGCTGTGTGCACGAACCCCCCGTTCAGCCCGAC
CGCTGCGCCTTATCCGGTAACTATCGTCTTGAGTCCAACCCGGTAAGACACGACTTATCGCCACTGGCAG
CAGCCACTGGTAACAGGATTAGCAGAGCGAGGTATGTAGGCGGTGCTACAGAGTTCTTGAAGTGGTGGCC
TAACTACGGCTACACTAGAAGAACAGTATTTGGTATCTGCGCTCTGCTGAAGCCAGTTACCTTCGGAAAA
AGAGTTGGTAGCTCTTGATCCGGCAAACAAACCACCGCTGGTAGCGGTGGTTTTTTTGTTTGCAAGCAGC
AGATTACGCGCAGAAAAAAAGGATCTCAAGAAGATCCTTTGATCTTTTCTACGGGGTCTGACGCTCAGTG
GAACGAAAACTCACGTTAAGGGATTTTGGTCATGAGATTATCAAAAAGGATCTTCACCTAGATCCTTTTA
AATTAAAAATGAAGTTTTAAATCAATCTAAAGTATATATGAGTAAACTTGGTCTGACAGTTACCAATGCT
TAATCAGTGAGGCACCTATCTCAGCGATCTGTCTATTTCGTTCATCCATAGTTGCCTGACTCCCCGTCGT
GTAGATAACTACGATACGGGAGGGCTTACCATCTGGCCCCAGTGCTGCAATGATACCGCGAGACCCACGC
TCACCGGCTCCAGATTTATCAGCAATAAACCAGCCAGCCGGAAGGGCCGAGCGCAGAAGTGGTCCTGCAA
CTTTATCCGCCTCCATCCAGTCTATTAATTGTTGCCGGGAAGCTAGAGTAAGTAGTTCGCCAGTTAATAG
TTTGCGCAACGTTGTTGCCATTGCTACAGGCATCGTGGTGTCACGCTCGTCGTTTGGTATGGCTTCATTC
AGCTCCGGTTCCCAACGATCAAGGCGAGTTACATGATCCCCCATGTTGTGCAAAAAAGCGGTTAGCTCCT
TCGGTCCTCCGATCGTTGTCAGAAGTAAGTTGGCCGCAGTGTTATCACTCATGGTTATGGCAGCACTGCA
TAATTCTCTTACTGTCATGCCATCCGTAAGATGCTTTTCTGTGACTGGTGAGTACTCAACCAAGTCATTC
TGAGAATAGTGTATGCGGCGACCGAGTTGCTCTTGCCCGGCGTCAATACGGGATAATACCGCGCCACATA
GCAGAACTTTAAAAGTGCTCATCATTGGAAAACGTTCTTCGGGGCGAAAACTCTCAAGGATCTTACCGCT
GTTGAGATCCAGTTCGATGTAACCCACTCGTGCACCCAACTGATCTTCAGCATCTTTTACTTTCACCAGC
GTTTCTGGGTGAGCAAAAACAGGAAGGCAAAATGCCGCAAAAAAGGGAATAAGGGCGACACGGAAATGTT
GAATACTCATACTCTTCCTTTTTCAATATTATTGAAGCATTTATCAGGGTTATTGTCTCATGAGCGGATA
CATATTTGAATGTATTTAGAAAAATAAACAAATAGGGGTTCCGCGCACATTTCCCCGAAAAGTGCCACCT
GACGTCTAAGAAACCATTATTATCATGACATTAACCTATAAAAATAGGCGTATCACGAGGCCCTTTCGTC
TCGCGCGTTTCGGTGATGACGGTGAAAACCTCTGACACATGCAGCTCCCGGAGACGGTCACAGCTTGTCT
GTAAGCGGATGCCGGGAGCAGACAAGCCCGTCAGGGCGCGTCAGCGGGTGTTGGCGGGTGTCGGGGCTGG
CTTAACTATGCGGCATCAGAGCAGATTGTACTGAGAGTGCACCATATGCGGTGTGAAATACCGCACAGAT
GCGTAAGGAGAAAATACCGCATCAGGCGCCATTCGCCATTCAGGCTGCGCAACTGTTGGGAAGGGCGATC
GGTGCGGGCCTCTTCGCTATTACGCCAGCTGGCGAAAGGGGGATGTGCTGCAAGGCGATTAAGTTGGGTA
ACGCCAGGGTTTTCCCAGTCACGACGTTGTAAAACGACGGCCAGTGAATTCGAGCTCGGTACCCTACAGT
TGAAGTCGGAAGTTTACATACACTTAAGTTGGAGTCATTAAAACTCGTTTTTCAACTACTCCACAAATTT
CTTGTTAACAAACAATAGTTTTGGCAAGTCAGTTAGGACATCTACTTTGTGCATGACACAAGTCATTTTT
CCAACAATTGTTTACAGACAGATTATTTCACTTATAATTCACTGTATCACAATTCCAGTGGGTCAGAAGT
TTACATACACTAAGTTGACTGTGCCTTTAAACAGCTTGGAAAATTCCAGAAAATGATGTCATGGCTTTAG
AAGCTTCTGATAGACTAATTGACATCATTTGAGTCAATTGGAGGTGTACCTGTGGATGTATTTCAAGGCG
ATGTACGGGCCAGATATACGCGTTGACATTGATTATTGACTAGTAACGGCCGCCAGTGTGCTGGAATTCT
GCAGATATCAAGCTTATCGATACCGTCGACCTCGACATTGATTATTGACTAGTTATTAATAGTAATCAAT
TACGGGGTCATTAGTTCATAGCCCATATATGGAGTTCCGCGTTACATAACTTACGGTAAATGGCCCGCCT
GGCTGACCGCCCAACGACCCCCGCCCATTGACGTCAATAATGACGTATGTTCCCATAGTAACGCCAATAG
GGACTTTCCATTGACGTCAATGGGTGGAGTATTTACGGTAAACTGCCCACTTGGCAGTACATCAAGTGTA
TCATATGCCAAGTACGCCCCCTATTGACGTCAATGACGGTAAATGGCCCGCCTGGCATTATGCCCAGTAC
ATGACCTTATGGGACTTTCCTACTTGGCAGTACATCTACGTATTAGTCATCGCTATTACCATGGTCGAGG
TGAGCCCCACGTTCTGCTTCACTCTCCCCATCTCCCCCCCCTCCCCACCCCCAATTTTGTATTTATTTAT
TTTTTAATTATTTTGTGCAGCGATGGGGGCGGGGGGGGGGGGGGGGCGCGCCCCGGGGGGGGGGGGGGGG
GGGGGGGGGGGGGGGGGGGCGAGGGGGAGAGGTGCGGCGGCAGCCAATCAGAGCGGCGCGCTCCGAAAGT
TTCCTTTTATGGCGAGGCGGCGGCGGCGGCGGCCCTATAAAAAGCGAAGCGCGCGGCGGGCGGGAGTCGC
TGCGCGCTGCCTTCGCCCCGTGCCCCGCTCCGCCGCCGCCTCGCGCCGCCCGCCCCGGCTCTGACTGACC
GCGTTACTCCCACAGGTGAGCGGGCGGGACGGCCCTTCTCCTCCGGGCTGTAATTAGCGCTTGGTTTAAT
GACGGCTTGTTTCTTTTCTGTGGCTGCGTGAAAGCCTTGAGGGGCTCCGGGAGGGCCCTTTGTGCGGGGG
GAGCGGCTCGGGGGGTGCGTGCGTGTGTGTGTGCGTGGGGAGCGCCGCGTGCGGCTCCGCGCTGCCCGGC
GGCTGTGAGCGCTGCGGGCGCGGCGCGGGGCTTTGTGCGCTCCGCAGTGTGCGCGAGGGGAGCGCGGCCG
GGGGCGGTGCCCCGCGGTGCGGGGGGGGCTGCGAGGGGAACAAAGGCTGCGTGCGGGGTGTGTGCGTGGG
GGGGTGAGCAGGGGGTGTGGGCGCGTCGGTCGGGCTGCAACCCCCCCTGCACCCCCCTCCCCGAGTTGCT
GAGCACGGCCCGGCTTCGGGTGCGGGGCTCCGTACGGGGCGTGGCGCGGGGCTCGCCGTGCCGGGCGGGG
GGTGGCGGCAGGTGGGGGTGCCGGGCGGGGCGGGGCCGCCTCGGGCCGGGGAGGGCTCGGGGGAGGGGCG
CGGCGGCCCCCGGAGCGCCGGCGGCTGTCGAGGCGCGGCGAGCCGCAGCCATTGCCTTTTATGGTAATCG
TGCGAGAGGGCGCAGGGACTTCCTTTGTCCCAAATCTGTGCGGAGCCGAAATCTGGGAGGCGCCGCCGCA
CCCCCTCTAGCGGGCGCGGGGCGAAGCGGTGCGGCGCCGGCAGGAAGGAAATGGGCGGGGAGGGCCTTCG
TGCGTCGCCGCGCCGCCGTCCCCTTCTCCCTCTCCAGCCTCGGGGCTGTCCGCGGGGGGACGGCTGCCTT
CGGGGGGGACGGGGCAGGGCGGGGTTCGGCTTCTGGCGTGTGACCGGCGGCTCTAGAGCCTCTGCTAACC
ATGTTCATGCCTTCTTCTTTTTCCTACAGCTCCTGGGCAACGTGCTGGTTATTGTGCTGTCTCATCATTT
TGGCAAAGAATTCCTCGATACCGGGGGCGCGTCCACCATGGAGGAAGAGGAATATATGCCTATGGAAATG
ACTGAGTACAAACTGGTGGTGGTTGGAGCAGTTGGTGTTGGGAAAAGCGCACTGACAATCCAGCTAATCC
AGAACCACTTTGTAGATGAATATGATCCCACCATAGAGGCTTCTTACAGAAAACAAGTGGTTATAGATGG
TGAAACCTGTTTGTTGGACATACTGGATACAGCTGGACAAGAAGAGTACAGTGCCATGAGAGACCAATAC
ATGAGGACAGGCGAAGGCTTCCTCTGTGTATTTGCCATCAATAATAGCAAGTCATTTGCGGATATTAACC
TCTACAGGGAACAGATTAAGCGAGTAAAAGACTCGGATGATGTACCTATGGTGCTAGTGGGAAACAAGTG
TGATTTGCCAACAAGGACAGTTGATACAAAACAAGCCCACGAACTGGCCAAGAGTTACGGGATTCCATTC
ATTGAAACCTCAGCCAAGACCAGACAGGGTGTTGAAGATGCTTTTTACACACTGGTAAGAGAAATACGCC
AGTACCGAATGAAAAAACTCAACAGCAGTGATGATGGGACTCAGGGTTGTATGGGATTGCCATGTGTGGT
GATGTAAGCGGCCAACGAATTCCGCCCCCCCCCCCTAACGTTACTGGCCGAAGCCGCTTGGAATAAGGCC
GGTGTGCGTTTGTCTATATGTTATTTTCCACCATATTGCCGTCTTTTGGCAATGTGAGGGCCCGGAAACC
TGGCCCTGTCTTCTTGACGAGCATTCCTAGGGGTCTTTCCCCTCTCGCCAAAGGAATGCAAGGTCTGTTG
AATGTCGTGAAGGAAGCAGTTCCTCTGGAAGCTTCTTGAAGACAAACAACGTCTGTAGCGACCCTTTGCA
GGCAGCGGAACCCCCCACCTGGCGACAGGTGCCTCTGCGGCCAAAAGCCACGTGTATAAGATACACCTGC
AAAGGCGGCACAACCCCAGTGCCACGTTGTGAGTTGGATAGTTGTGGAAAGAGTCAAATGGCTCTCCTCA
AGCGTATTCAACAAGGGGCTGAAGGATGCCCAGAAGGTACCCCATTGTATGGGATCTGATCTGGGGCCTC
GGTGCACATGCTTTACATGTGTTTAGTCGAGGTTAAAAAAACGTCTAGGCCCCCCGAACCACGGGGACGT
GGTTTTCCTTTGAAAAACACGATGATAATATGGCCACAACCATGGTGAGCAAGGGCGAGGAGCTGTTCAC
CGGGGTGGTGCCCATCCTGGTCGAGCTGGACGGCGACGTAAACGGCCACAAGTTCAGCGTGTCCGGCGAG
GGCGAGGGCGATGCCACCTACGGCAAGCTGACCCTGAAGCTGATCTGCACCACCGGCAAGCTGCCCGTGC
CCTGGCCCACCCTCGTGACCACCCTGGGCTACGGCCTGCAGTGCTTCGCCCGCTACCCCGACCACATGAA
GCAGCACGACTTCTTCAAGTCCGCCATGCCCGAAGGCTACGTCCAGGAGCGCACCATCTTCTTCAAGGAC
GACGGCAACTACAAGACCCGCGCCGAGGTGAAGTTCGAGGGCGACACCCTGGTGAACCGCATCGAGCTGA
AGGGCATCGACTTCAAGGAGGACGGCAACATCCTGGGGCACAAGCTGGAGTACAACTACAACAGCCACAA
CGTCTATATCACCGCCGACAAGCAGAAGAACGGCATCAAGGCCAACTTCAAGATCCGCCACAACATCGAG
GACGGCGGCGTGCAGCTCGCCGACCACTACCAGCAGAACACCCCCATCGGCGACGGCCCCGTGCTGCTGC
CCGACAACCACTACCTGAGCTACCAGTCCAAGCTGAGCAAAGACCCCAACGAGAAGCGCGATCACATGGT
CCTGCTGGAGTTCGTGACCGCCGCCGGGATCACTCTCGGCATGGACGAGCTGTACAAGTAAGTCGACCTG
CAGCCAAGCTTATCGATAAAATAAAAGATTTTATTTAGTCTCCAGAAAAAGGGGGGAATGAAAGACCCCA
CCTGTAGGTTTGGCAAGCTAGCCCCGGGAAAACTCAACAGCAGTGATGATGGGACTCAGGGTTGTATGGG
ATTGCCATGTGTGGTGATGTAAGGATCAGCCTCGACTGTGCCTTCTAGTTGCCAGCCATCTGTTGTTTGC
CCCTCCCCCGTGCCTTCCTTGACCCTGGAAGGTGCCACTCCCACTGTCCTTTCCTAATAAAATGAGGAAA
TTGCATCGCATTGTCTGAGTAGGTGTCATTCTATTCTGGGGGGTGGGGTGGGGCAGGACAGCAAGGGGGA
GGATTGGGAAGACAATAGCAGGCATGCTGGGGATGCGGTGGGCTCTATGGCTTCTGAGGCGGAAAGAACC
AGCCATCACAAAGCTCTGACCTCAATCCTATAGAAAGGAGGAATGAGCCAAAATTCACCCAACTTATTGT
GGGAAGCTTGTGGAAGGCTACTCGAAATGTTTGACCCAAGTTAAACAATTTAAAGGCAATGCTACCAAAT
ACTAATTGAGTGTATGTTAACTTCTGACCCACTGGGAATGTGATGAAAGAAATAAAAG
